>Addgene plasmid #183572 | pKDR-EF1a.5 | addgene full sequence | sequence record 365373 | Addgene NGS Result
GGTCGACATTGATTATTGACTAGATCATCGCGTGAGGCTCCGGTGCCCGTCAGTGGGCAGAGCGCACATC
GCCCACAGTCCCCGAGAAGTTGGGGGGAGGGGTCGGCAATTGAAGCGGTGCCTAGAGAAGGTGGCGCGGG
GTAAACTGGGAAAGTGATGTCGTGTACTGGCTCCGCCTTTTTCCCGAGGGTGGGGGAGAACCGTATATAA
GTGCAGTAGTCGCCGTGAACGTTCTTTTTCGCAACGGGTTTGCCGCCAGAACACAGGTAAGTGCCGTGTG
TGGTTCCCGCGGGCCTGGCCTCTTTACGGGTTATGGCCCTTGCGTGCCTTGAATTACTTCCACGCCCCTG
GCTGCAGTACGTGATTCTTGATCCCGAGCTTCGGGTTGGAAGTGGGTGGGAGAGTTCGAGGCCTTGCGCT
TAAGGAGCCCCTTCGCCTCGTGCTTGAGTTGAGGCCTGGCCTGGGCGCTGGGGCCGCCGCGTGCGAATCT
GGTGGCACCTTCGCGCCTGTCTCGCTGCTTTCGATAAGTCTCTAGCCATTTAAAATTTTTGATGACCTGC
TGCGACGCTTTTTTTCTGGCAAGATAGTCTTGTAAATGCGGGCCAAGATCTGCACACTGGTATTTCGGTT
TTTGGGGCCGCGGGCGGCGACGGGGCCCGTGCGTCCCAGCGCACATGTTCGGCGAGGCGGGGCCTGCGAG
CGCGGCCACCGAGAATCGGACGGGGGTAGTCTCAAGCTGGCCGGCCTGCTCTGGTGCCTGGCCTCGCGCC
GCCGTGTATCGCCCCGCCCTGGGCGGCAAGGCTGGCCCGGTCGGCACCAGTTGCGTGAGCGGAAAGATGG
CCGCTTCCCGGCCCTGCTGCAGGGAGCTCAAAATGGAGGACGCGGCGCTCGGGAGAGCGGGCGGGTGAGT
CACCCACACAAAGGAAAAGGGCCTTTCCGTCCTCAGCCGTCGCTTCATGTGACTCCACGGAGTACCGGGC
GCCGTCCAGGCACCTCGATTAGTTCTGCAGCTTTTGGAGTACGTCGTCTTTAGGTTGGGGGGAGGGGTTT
TATGCGATGGAGTTTCCCCACACTGAGTGGGTGGAGACTGAAGTTAGGCCAGCTTGGCACTTGATGTAAT
TCTCCTTGGAATTTGCCCTTTTTGAGTTTGGATCTTGGTTCATTCTCAAGCCTCAGACAGTGGTTCAAAG
TTTTTTTCTTCCATTTCAGGTGTCGTGAGGACCGGTCGGCCGCGCGACGTATACTCGTCGCGCGGCCGCC
ACCATGGTGAGCAAGGGCGAGGAGCTGTTCACCGGGGTGGTGCCCATCCTGGTCGAGCTGGACGGCGACG
TAAACGGCCACAAGTTCAGCGTCCGCGGCGAGGGCGAGGGCGATGCCACCAACGGCAAGCTGACCCTGAA
GTTCATCTGCACCACCGGCAAGCTGCCCGTGCCCTGGCCCACCCTCGTGACCACCTTCGGCTACGGCGTG
GCCTGCTTCAGCCGCTACCCCGACCACATGAAGCAGCACGACTTCTTCAAGTCCGCCATGCCCGAAGGCT
ACGTCCAGGAGCGCACCATCTCTTTCAAGGACGACGGTACCTACAAGACCCGCGCCGAGGTGAAGTTCGA
GGGCGACACCCTGGTGAACCGCATCGAGCTGAAGGGCATCGACTTCAAGGAGGACGGCAACATCCTGGGG
CACAAGCTGGAGTACAACTTCAACAGCCACTACGTCTATATCACGGCCGACAAGCAGAAGAACTGCATCA
AGGCTAACTTCAAGATCCGCCACAACGTTGAGGACGGCAGCGTGCAGCTCGCCGACCACTACCAGCAGAA
CACCCCCATCGGCGACGGCCCCGTGCTGCTGCCCGACAACCACTACCTGAGCCATCAGTCCAAGCTGAGC
AAAGACCCCAACGAGAAGCGCGATCACATGGTCCTGCTGGAGTTCGTGACCGCCGCCGGGATTACACATG
GCATGGACGAGCTGTACAAGTAGCCTGCAGGGTCACCTAAATAATTCCGCCCCCCCCTCTCCCTCCCCCC
CCCCTAACGTTACTGGCCGAAGCCGCTTGGAATAAGGCCGGTGTGCGTTTGTCTATATGTTATTTTCCAC
CATATTGCCGTCTTTTGGCAATGTGAGGGCCCGGAAACCTGGCCCTGTCTTCTTGACGAGCATTCCTAGG
GGTCTTTCCCCTCTCGCCAAAGGAATGCAAGGTCTGTTGAATGTCGTGAAGGAAGCAGTTCCTCTGGAAG
CTTCTTGAAGACAAACAACGTCTGTAGCGACCCTTTGCAGGCAGCGGAACCCCCCACCTGGCGACAGGTG
CCTCTGCGGCCAAAAGCCACGTGTATAAGATACACCTGCAAAGGCGGCACAACCCCAGTGCCACGTTGTG
AGTTGGATAGTTGTGGAAAGAGTCAAATGGCTCTCCTCAAGCGTATTCAACAAGGGGCTGAAGGATGCCC
AGAAGGTACCCCATTGTATGGGATCTGATCTGGGGCCTCGGTGCACATGCTTTACATGTGTTTAGTCGAG
GTTAAAAAAACGTCTAGGCCCCCCGAACCACGGGGACGTGGTTTTCCTTTGAAAAACACGATGATAATAT
GGCCACAACCATGGGCTGCACCGTGAGCGCCGAGGACAAGGCGGCGGCCGAGCGCGGCTCTGGTTCCGGC
ACTAGTGTGAGTAAAGGAGAGGCCGTTATAAAAGAGTTCATGCGGTTCAAGGTACACATGGAGGGATCAA
TGAACGGACACGAGTTCGAAATCGAAGGGGAAGGAGAGGGCAGGCCCTATGAGGGTACTCAGACCGCCAA
ACTCAAAGTGACAAAGGGAGGCCCTTTGCCTTTCTCTTGGGACATCTTGTCACCACAATTTATGTATGGC
TCCCGAGCATTTATAAAACACCCAGCAGACATACCCGATTACTACAAGCAGTCTTTCCCAGAAGGTTTTA
AATGGGAAAGGGTCATGAACTTTGAGGATGGTGGTGCTGTGACGGTGACGCAGGATACTTCTTTGGAGGA
CGGAACACTCATCTACAAGGTAAAGCTCAGGGGCACGAACTTCCCGCCGGACGGACCAGTCATGCAGAAA
AAGACTATGGGATGGGAGGCTTCCACCGAACGGTTGTATCCCGAGGACGGTGTTTTGAAGGGAGATATAA
AAATGGCTCTTCGGCTGAAAGATGGAGGCAGATACTTGGCAGATTTTAAGACCACGTATAAGGCAAAAAA
ACCAGTGCAAATGCCGGGAGCATATAACGTTGACCGCAAACTGGACATCACCTCACATAACGAGGATTAT
ACAGTAGTAGAACAGTACGAAAGAAGCGAAGGGAGGCACAGCACCGGGGGTATGGATGAGCTGTATAAGT
GATAGGCATGCTGTTTGAATGAGGCTTCAGTACTTTACAGAATCGTTGCCTGCACATCTTGGAAACACTT
GCTGGGATTACTTCGACTTCTTAACCCAACAGAAGGCTCGAGAAGGTATATTGCTGTTGACAGTGAGCGC
ACTCTTTCTAGGAGGTTGTGATAGTGAAGCCACAGATGTATCACAACCTCCTAGAAAGAGTATGCCTACT
GCCTCGGACTTCAAGGGGCTAGAATTCGAGCAATTATCTTGTTTACTAAAACTGAATACCTTGCTATCTC
TTTGATACATTTTTACAAAGCTGAATTAAAATGGTATAAATTAAATCACTTTTTTCAATTGACGCGTGAT
CTAATTCTACCGGGTAGGGGAGGCGCTTTTCCCAAGGCAGTCTGGAGCATGGCCGCACTCCTCAGGTGCA
GGCTGCCTATCAGAAGGTGGTGGCTGGTGTGGCCAATGCCCTGGCTCACAAATACCACTGAGATCTTTTT
CCCTCTGCCAAAAATTATGGGGACATCATGAAGCCCCTTGAGCATCTGACTTCTGGCTAATAAAGGAAAT
TTATTTTCATTGCAATAGTGTGTTGGAATTTTTTGTGTCTCTCACTCGGAAGGACATATGGGAGGGCAAA
TCATTTAAAACATCAGAATGAGTATTTGGTTTAGAGTTTGGCAACATATGCCCATATGCTGGCTGCCATG
AACAAAGGTTGGCTATAAAGAGGTCATCAGTATATGAAACAGCCCCCTGCTGTCCATTCCTTATTCCATA
GAAAAGCCTTGACTTGAGGTTAGATTTTTTTTATATTTTGTTTTGTGTTATTTTTTTCTTTAACATCCCT
AAAATTTTCCTTACATGTTTTACTAGCCAGATTTTTCCTCCTCTCCTGACTACTCCCAGTCATAGCTGTC
CCTCTTCTCTTATGGAGATCCCTCGACCTGCAGCCCAAGCTTGGCGTAATCATGGTCATAGCTGTTTCCT
GTGTGAAATTGTTATCCGCTCACAATTCCACACAACATACGAGCCGGAAGCATAAAGTGTAAAGCCTGGG
GTGCCTAATGAGTGAGCTAACTCACATTAATTGCGTTGCGCTCACTGCCCGCTTTCCAGTCGGGAAACCT
GTCGTGCCAGCGGATCCGCATCTCAATTAGTCAGCAACCATAGTCCCGCCCCTAACTCCGCCCATCCCGC
CCCTAACTCCGCCCAGTTCCGCCCATTCTCCGCCCCATGGCTGACTAATTTTTTTTATTTATGCAGAGGC
CGAGGCCGCCTCGGCCTCTGAGCTATTCCAGAAGTAGTGAGGAGGCTTTTTTGGAGGCCTAGGCTTTTGC
AAAAAGCTAACTTGTTTATTGCAGCTTATAATGGTTACAAATAAAGCAATAGCATCACAAATTTCACAAA
TAAAGCATTTTTTTCACTGCATTCTAGTTGTGGTTTGTCCAAACTCATCAATGTATCTTATCATGTCTGG
ATCCGCTGCATTAATGAATCGGCCAACGCGCGGGGAGAGGCGGTTTGCGTATTGGGCGCTCTTCCGCTTC
CTCGCTCACTGACTCGCTGCGCTCGGTCGTTCGGCTGCGGCGAGCGGTATCAGCTCACTCAAAGGCGGTA
ATACGGTTATCCACAGAATCAGGGGATAACGCAGGAAAGAACATGTGAGCAAAAGGCCAGCAAAAGGCCA
GGAACCGTAAAAAGGCCGCGTTGCTGGCGTTTTTCCATAGGCTCCGCCCCCCTGACGAGCATCACAAAAA
TCGACGCTCAAGTCAGAGGTGGCGAAACCCGACAGGACTATAAAGATACCAGGCGTTTCCCCCTGGAAGC
TCCCTCGTGCGCTCTCCTGTTCCGACCCTGCCGCTTACCGGATACCTGTCCGCCTTTCTCCCTTCGGGAA
GCGTGGCGCTTTCTCATAGCTCACGCTGTAGGTATCTCAGTTCGGTGTAGGTCGTTCGCTCCAAGCTGGG
CTGTGTGCACGAACCCCCCGTTCAGCCCGACCGCTGCGCCTTATCCGGTAACTATCGTCTTGAGTCCAAC
CCGGTAAGACACGACTTATCGCCACTGGCAGCAGCCACTGGTAACAGGATTAGCAGAGCGAGGTATGTAG
GCGGTGCTACAGAGTTCTTGAAGTGGTGGCCTAACTACGGCTACACTAGAAGAACAGTATTTGGTATCTG
CGCTCTGCTGAAGCCAGTTACCTTCGGAAAAAGAGTTGGTAGCTCTTGATCCGGCAAACAAACCACCGCT
GGTAGCGGTGGTTTTTTTGTTTGCAAGCAGCAGATTACGCGCAGAAAAAAAGGATCTCAAGAAGATCCTT
TGATCTTTTCTACGGGGTCTGACGCTCAGTGGAACGAAAACTCACGTTAAGGGATTTTGGTCATGAGATT
ATCAAAAAGGATCTTCACCTAGATCCTTTTAAATTAAAAATGAAGTTTTAAATCAATCTAAAGTATATAT
GAGTAAACTTGGTCTGACAGTTACCAATGCTTAATCAGTGAGGCACCTATCTCAGCGATCTGTCTATTTC
GTTCATCCATAGTTGCCTGACTCCCCGTCGTGTAGATAACTACGATACGGGAGGGCTTACCATCTGGCCC
CAGTGCTGCAATGATACCGCGAGACCCACGCTCACCGGCTCCAGATTTATCAGCAATAAACCAGCCAGCC
GGAAGGGCCGAGCGCAGAAGTGGTCCTGCAACTTTATCCGCCTCCATCCAGTCTATTAATTGTTGCCGGG
AAGCTAGAGTAAGTAGTTCGCCAGTTAATAGTTTGCGCAACGTTGTTGCCATTGCTACAGGCATCGTGGT
GTCACGCTCGTCGTTTGGTATGGCTTCATTCAGCTCCGGTTCCCAACGATCAAGGCGAGTTACATGATCC
CCCATGTTGTGCAAAAAAGCGGTTAGCTCCTTCGGTCCTCCGATCGTTGTCAGAAGTAAGTTGGCCGCAG
TGTTATCACTCATGGTTATGGCAGCACTGCATAATTCTCTTACTGTCATGCCATCCGTAAGATGCTTTTC
TGTGACTGGTGAGTACTCAACCAAGTCATTCTGAGAATAGTGTATGCGGCGACCGAGTTGCTCTTGCCCG
GCGTCAATACGGGATAATACCGCGCCACATAGCAGAACTTTAAAAGTGCTCATCATTGGAAAACGTTCTT
CGGGGCGAAAACTCTCAAGGATCTTACCGCTGTTGAGATCCAGTTCGATGTAACCCACTCGTGCACCCAA
CTGATCTTCAGCATCTTTTACTTTCACCAGCGTTTCTGGGTGAGCAAAAACAGGAAGGCAAAATGCCGCA
AAAAAGGGAATAAGGGCGACACGGAAATGTTGAATACTCATACTCTTCCTTTTTCAATATTATTGAAGCA
TTTATCAGGGTTATTGTCTCATGAGCGGATACATATTTGAATGTATTTAGAAAAATAAACAAATAGGGGT
TCCGCGCACATTTCCCCGAAAAGTGCCACCTG
Features (pLannotate 1.2.2; 20 found; start..end, strand, type, name):
      5..23      +  enhancer       CMV enhancer (fragment): human cytomegalovirus immediate early enhancer
     37..1218    +  promoter       EF-1α promoter: strong constitutive promoter for human elongation factor EF-1α
   1264..1980    +  CDS            mClover3: mClover3 is a basic (constitutively fluorescent) green/yellow fluorescent protein published in 2016, derived from Aequorea victoria. It is reported to be a rapidly-maturing monomer with high acid sensitivity.
   2125..2587    +  misc_feature   IRES: internal ribosome entry site (IRES) of the encephalomyocarditis virus (EMCV)
   2667..3359    +  CDS            mScarlet-I: mScarlet-I is a basic (constitutively fluorescent) red fluorescent protein published in 2016, derived from synthetic construct. It is reported to be a rapidly-maturing monomer with moderate acid sensitivity.
   3566..3692    +  ncRNA          3' miR-30a: sequence downstream of the 71-nt precursor of the human miR-30a microRNA (Zeng et al., 2002) miRNA
   3722..3761    +  promoter       PGK promoter (fragment): mouse phosphoglycerate kinase 1 promoter
   3767..3838    +  CDS            HBB (fragment): HBB_PONPY - Experimental evidence at transcript level: Swiss-Prot protein existence level 2. Involved in oxygen transport from the lung to the various peripheral tissues. From Pongo pygmaeus (Bornean orangutan).
   3909..3964    +  polyA_signal   β-globin poly(A) signal: rabbit β-globin polyadenylation signal (Gil and Proudfoot, 1987)
   4349..4365    -  protein_bind   lac operator: The lac repressor binds to the lac operator to inhibit transcription in E. coli. This inhibition can be relieved by adding lactose or isopropyl-β-D-thiogalactopyranoside (IPTG). lac repressor encoded by lacI
   4373..4403    -  promoter       lac promoter: promoter for the E. coli lac operon
   4418..4439    -  protein_bind   CAP binding site: CAP binding activates transcription in the presence of cAMP. E. coli catabolite activator protein
   4452..4491    -  CDS            lacI (fragment): lac repressor; lacI; The lac repressor binds to the lac operator to inhibit transcription in E. coli. This inhibition can be relieved by adding lactose or isopropyl-β-D-thiogalactopyranoside (IPTG).
   4498..4520    +  promoter       SV40 promoter (fragment): SV40 enhancer and early promoter
   4544..4679    +  rep_origin     SV40 ori: SV40 origin of replication
   4699..4833    +  polyA_signal   SV40 poly(A) signal: SV40 polyadenylation signal
   4835..4889    -  CDS            lacI (fragment): lac repressor; lacI; The lac repressor binds to the lac operator to inhibit transcription in E. coli. This inhibition can be relieved by adding lactose or isopropyl-β-D-thiogalactopyranoside (IPTG).
   5072..5660    -  rep_origin     ori: high-copy-number ColE1/pMB1/pBR322/pUC origin of replication
   5831..6691    -  CDS            AmpR: β-lactamase; bla; confers resistance to ampicillin, carbenicillin, and related antibiotics
   6692..6796    -  promoter       AmpR promoter: bla
