[The description below was written by a language model from this plasmid's Addgene catalogue record and pLannotate feature annotations shown in this document.]
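Description:
pKDR-EF1a.5 is a 6.8 kb mammalian expression plasmid built on the pKDR backbone. It is one member of a graded series designed to tune how much protein is produced from a transgene so that it can be matched to endogenous levels. It is maintained in E. coli at high copy through a ColE1/pUC-type origin and selected with ampicillin via the β-lactamase gene and its native promoter. Remnants of the lac promoter/operator region and short lacI fragments are backbone leftovers. An SV40 origin is also present, which would allow episomal replication in cells that express large T antigen.

The payload is a single transcription unit driven by the human EF-1α promoter. The catalogued insert, Attenuator Sequence 5, was introduced by Gibson cloning. It is not annotated as a separate feature in the table. According to the associated publication's title, the series uses 5' UTR secondary structures to titrate translation, which suggests the attenuator lies in the short interval between the promoter and the first open reading frame, although the record does not state its exact position.

That first reading frame encodes the green fluorescent protein mClover3. It is followed by an EMCV IRES and the red fluorescent protein mScarlet-I. This layout plausibly lets attenuated cap-dependent translation of mClover3 be compared with IRES-driven mScarlet-I from the same mRNA as an internal reference. Downstream lies 3' miR-30a flanking sequence, consistent with a miR-30-based shRNA scaffold for the knockdown arm of the knockdown-replacement strategy. No hairpin or target is annotated or stated. The transcript ends at a rabbit β-globin polyadenylation signal. The small CMV enhancer, PGK promoter and HBB hits are only fragments.
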