Addgene plasmid #183572: pKDR-EF1a.5
Purpose: One in a series of plasmids to titrate levels of expressed protein to levels of endogenous protein (attenuated EF1a promoter, Fig 3)
Depositing lab: Erik Dent. Depositing organization: University of Wisconsin, Madison. Publication: A Single Transcript Knockdown-Replacement Strategy Employing 5' UTR Secondary Structures to Precisely Titrate Rescue Protein Translation. Millette MM, Holland ED, Tenpas TJ, Dent EW. Front Genome Ed. 2022 Mar 28;4:803375. doi: 10.3389/fgeed.2022.803375. eCollection 2022. PubMed 35419562.
Backbone
  Vector backbone: pKDR
  Vector type: Mammalian Expression
Growth in bacteria
  Bacterial resistance: Ampicillin, 100 μg/mL
  Growth temperature: 37°C
  Growth strain: DH5alpha
  Copy number: High Copy
Gene/Insert
  Gene/Insert name: Attenuator Sequence 5
  Species: Other
  Promoter: EF1a
  Cloning method: Gibson Cloning
Terms and licenses: Academic/Nonprofit Terms; Industry Terms: Not Available to Industry
How to cite: pKDR-EF1a.5 was a gift from Erik Dent (Addgene plasmid # 183572 ; http://n2t.net/addgene:183572 ; RRID:Addgene_183572)
